Addgene plasmid #239906: LLP984
Purpose: TCTP-SynPro-04 as Level-0 part (Golden Gate cloning)
Depositing lab: Ryan Lister. Depositing organization: University of Western Australia. Publication: CRISPRi-based circuits to control gene expression in plants. Khan MA, Herring G, Zhu JY, Oliva M, Fourie E, Johnston B, Zhang Z, Potter J, Pineda L, Pflueger J, Swain T, Pflueger C, Lloyd JPB, Secco D, Small I, Kidd BN, Lister R. Nat Biotechnol. 2025 Mar;43(3):416-430. doi: 10.1038/s41587-024-02236-w. Epub 2024 May 20. PubMed 38769424.
Backbone
  Vector backbone: pAGM9121
  Vector type: Synthetic Biology
Growth in bacteria
  Bacterial resistance: Spectinomycin, 50 μg/mL
  Growth temperature: 30°C
  Growth strain: DH5alpha
  Copy number: High Copy
Gene/Insert
  Gene/Insert name: TCTP-SynPro-04 engineered promoter
  Species: Synthetic
  Mutation: N/A
  Cloning method: Restriction Enzyme; 5′ cloning site Unknown (unknown if destroyed)
Terms and licenses: Academic/Nonprofit Terms; Industry Terms: Not Available to Industry
How to cite: LLP984 was a gift from Ryan Lister (Addgene plasmid # 239906 ; http://n2t.net/addgene:239906 ; RRID:Addgene_239906)
