[The description below was written by a language model from this plasmid's Addgene catalogue record and pLannotate feature annotations shown in this document.]
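Description:
LLP984 is a small (about 2.4 kb) Level-0 Golden Gate part plasmid built on the pAGM9121 backbone, a universal Level-0 acceptor used in modular (MoClo-style) cloning. It is a bacterial storage and assembly vector rather than an expression construct in its own right. It replicates in E. coli from a high-copy ColE1/pUC-type origin and is selected with spectinomycin through an aadA (SmR) aminoglycoside adenylyltransferase gene. The feature table also detects a fragment of the class 1 integron Pc promoter and a short fragment of a gentamicin acetyltransferase gene immediately upstream of aadA. These are most plausibly remnants of the integron-derived cassette from which the resistance marker originates, and there is no indication that the plasmid confers gentamicin resistance.

The payload is TCTP-SynPro-04, a synthetic engineered promoter stored as a standardised promoter part. The automated annotation does not recognise this insert, so its position, length and internal architecture are not documented in the feature table. By elimination it must lie in the unannotated sequence outside the marker and origin. The record likewise does not give the flanking Type IIS sites, the fusion overhangs or the 5′ cloning site.

The associated work concerns CRISPRi-based gene circuits for controlling expression in plants, which suggests that this promoter is one of a series designed as programmable, repressible regulatory parts, although the record does not state what regulates it. In practice the part would be released by Type IIS digestion and assembled with coding sequence and terminator modules into higher-level transcriptional units for plant synthetic biology.
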