Features (pLannotate 1.2.2; 4 found; start..end, strand, type, name):
     23..46      +  promoter       Pc promoter (fragment): intI1 (promoter lies within the coding sequence); class 1 integron promoter
    222..278     +  CDS            GmR (fragment): gentamycin acetyltransferase; aacC1; confers resistance to gentamycin
    289..1076    +  CDS            SmR (fragment): aminoglycoside adenylyltransferase (Murphy, 1985); aadA; confers resistance to spectinomycin and streptomycin
   1417..2005    +  rep_origin     ori: high-copy-number ColE1/pMB1/pBR322/pUC origin of replication
>Addgene plasmid #239906 | LLP984 | addgene full sequence | sequence record 486341 | Addgene NGS Result
GTGCCGAGGCACGAACCCAGTGGACATAAGCCTGTTCGGTTCGTAAGCTGTAATGCAAGTAGCGTATGCG
CTCACGCAACTGGTCCAGAACCTTGACCGAACGCAGCGGTGGTAACGGCGCAGTGGCGGTTTTCATGGCT
TGTTATGACTGTTTTTTTGGGGTACAGTCTATGCCTCGGGCATCCAAGCAGCAAGCGCGTTACGCCGTGG
GTCGATGTTTGATGTTATGGAGCAGCAACGATGTTACGCAGCAGGGCAGTCGCCCTAAAACAAAGTTAAA
CATCATGGGGGAAGCGGTGATCGCCGAAGTATCGACTCAACTATCAGAGGTAGTTGGCGTCATCGAGCGC
CATCTCGAACCGACGTTGCTGGCCGTACATTTGTACGGCTCCGCAGTGGATGGCGGCCTGAAGCCACACA
GCGATATTGATTTGCTGGTTACGGTGACCGTAAGGCTTGATGAAACAACGCGGCGAGCTTTGATCAACGA
CCTTTTGGAAACTTCGGCTTCCCCTGGAGAGAGCGAGATTCTCCGCGCTGTAGAAGTCACCATTGTTGTG
CACGACGACATCATTCCGTGGCGTTATCCAGCTAAGCGCGAACTGCAATTTGGAGAATGGCAGCGCAATG
ACATTCTTGCAGGTATCTTCGAGCCAGCCACGATCGACATTGATCTGGCTATCTTGCTGACAAAAGCAAG
AGAACATAGCGTTGCCTTGGTAGGTCCAGCGGCGGAGGAACTCTTTGATCCGGTTCCTGAACAGGATCTA
TTTGAGGCGCTAAATGAAACCTTAACGCTATGGAACTCGCCGCCCGACTGGGCTGGCGATGAGCGAAATG
TAGTGCTTACGTTGTCCCGCATTTGGTACAGCGCAGTAACCGGCAAAATCGCGCCGAAGGATGTCGCTGC
CGACTGGGCAATGGAGCGCCTGCCGGCCCAGTATCAGCCCGTCATACTTGAAGCTAGACAGGCTTATCTT
GGACAAGAAGAAGATCGCTTGGCCTCGCGCGCAGATCAGTTGGAAGAATTTGTCCATTACGTGAAAGGCG
AGATCACCAAGGTAGTCGGCAAATAATGTCTAGCTAGAAATTCGTTCAAGCCGACGCCGCTTCGCGGCGC
GGCTTAACTCAAGCGTTAGATGCACTAAGCACATAATTGCTCACAGCCAAACTATCAGGTCAAGTCTGCT
TTTATTATTTTTAAGCGTGCATAATAAGCCCTACACAAATTGGGAGATATATCATGCTGTCAGACCAAGT
TTACTCATATATACTTTAGATTGATTTAAAACTTCATTTTTAATTTAAAAGGATCTAGGTGAAGATCCTT
TTTGATAATCTCATGACCAAAATCCCTTAACGTGAGTTTTCGTTCCACTGAGCGTCAGACCCCGTAGAAA
AGATCAAAGGATCTTCTTGAGATCCTTTTTTTCTGCGCGTAATCTGCTGCTTGCAAACAAAAAAACCACC
GCTACCAGCGGTGGTTTGTTTGCCGGATCAAGAGCTACCAACTCTTTTTCCGAAGGTAACTGGCTTCAGC
AGAGCGCAGATACCAAATACTGTTCTTCTAGTGTAGCCGTAGTTAGGCCACCACTTCAAGAACTCTGTAG
CACCGCCTACATACCTCGCTCTGCTAATCCTGTTACCAGTGGCTGCTGCCAGTGGCGATAAGTCGTGTCT
TACCGGGTTGGACTCAAGACGATAGTTACCGGATAAGGCGCAGCGGTCGGGCTGAACGGGGGGTTCGTGC
ACACAGCCCAGCTTGGAGCGAACGACCTACACCGAACTGAGATACCTACAGCGTGAGCTATGAGAAAGCG
CCACGCTTCCCGAAGGGAGAAAGGCGGACAGGTATCCGGTAAGCGGCAGGGTCGGAACAGGAGAGCGCAC
GAGGGAGCTTCCAGGGGGAAACGCCTGGTATCTTTATAGTCCTGTCGGGTTTCGCCACCTCTGACTTGAG
CGTCGATTTTTGTGATGCTCGTCAGGGGGGCGGAGCCTATGGAAAAACGCCAGCAACGCGGCCTTTTTAC
GGTTCCTGCACTCTGTGGTCTCAGGAGCCAACACTCGAATCCCCACCCGTTGGACCAAACCCGGCTCATT
AAGCGTCGGTTCAGATTTATTTCCTTTATTTAAAAAAAAGGAAAGGGTAAAAAATAGAAAATTGGAAACA
GTTAAAGCCCAAAATTGTAATTTACCGAGAATTGTAAATTTACCTACCAACGCAAAAAGATTTAGTGGAC
TATAAATACATTGCCATACACCTTGAGGTGGAATCCCCTCGTCGCTGCGTCTCTCTCCCGCAACCTTCGA
TTTTCGTTTATTCGCATCCATCGGAGAGAGAAAACAATCAATAAGCGACCTACTCGAGACCACGAA
